>Addgene plasmid #48220 | pAC148-pCR8-dCas9VP96 | depositor full sequence | sequence record 69505 | pAC148-pCR8-dCas9VP96 sequence 7286 bps
CTTTCCTGCGTTATCCCCTGATTCTGTGGATAACCGTATTACCGCCTTTGAGTGAGCTGATACCGCTCGC
CGCAGCCGAACGACCGAGCGCAGCGAGTCAGTGAGCGAGGAAGCGGAAGAGCGCCCAATACGCAAACCGC
CTCTCCCCGCGCGTTGGCCGATTCATTAATGCAGCTGGCACGACAGGTTTCCCGACTGGAAAGCGGGCAG
TGAGCGCAACGCAATTAATACGCGTACCGCTAGCCAGGAAGAGTTTGTAGAAACGCAAAAAGGCCATCCG
TCAGGATGGCCTTCTGCTTAGTTTGATGCCTGGCAGTTTATGGCGGGCGTCCTGCCCGCCACCCTCCGGG
CCGTTGCTTCACAACGTTCAAATCCGCTCCCGGCGGATTTGTCCTACTCAGGAGAGCGTTCACCGACAAA
CAACAGATAAAACGAAAGGCCCAGTCTTCCGACTGAGCCTTTCGTTTTATTTGATGCCTGGCAGTTCCCT
ACTCTCGCGTTAACGCTAGCATGGATGTTTTCCCAGTCACGACGTTGTAAAACGACGGCCAGTCTTAAGC
TCGGGCCCCAAATAATGATTTTATTTTGACTGATAGTGACCTGTTCGTTGCAACAAATTGATGAGCAATG
CTTTTTTATAATGCCAACTTTGTACAAAAAAGCAGGCTCCGAATTCACCGGTGCCACCATGTACCCATAC
GATGTTCCAGATTACGCTTCGCCGAAGAAAAAGCGCAAGGTCGAAGCGTCCGACAAGAAGTACAGCATCG
GCCTGGCCATCGGCACCAACTCTGTGGGCTGGGCCGTGATCACCGACGAGTACAAGGTGCCCAGCAAGAA
ATTCAAGGTGCTGGGCAACACCGACCGGCACAGCATCAAGAAGAACCTGATCGGAGCCCTGCTGTTCGAC
AGCGGCGAAACAGCCGAGGCCACCCGGCTGAAGAGAACCGCCAGAAGAAGATACACCAGACGGAAGAACC
GGATCTGCTATCTGCAAGAGATCTTCAGCAACGAGATGGCCAAGGTGGACGACAGCTTCTTCCACAGACT
GGAAGAGTCCTTCCTGGTGGAAGAGGATAAGAAGCACGAGCGGCACCCCATCTTCGGCAACATCGTGGAC
GAGGTGGCCTACCACGAGAAGTACCCCACCATCTACCACCTGAGAAAGAAACTGGTGGACAGCACCGACA
AGGCCGACCTGCGGCTGATCTATCTGGCCCTGGCCCACATGATCAAGTTCCGGGGCCACTTCCTGATCGA
GGGCGACCTGAACCCCGACAACAGCGACGTGGACAAGCTGTTCATCCAGCTGGTGCAGACCTACAACCAG
CTGTTCGAGGAAAACCCCATCAACGCCAGCGGCGTGGACGCCAAGGCCATCCTGTCTGCCAGACTGAGCA
AGAGCAGACGGCTGGAAAATCTGATCGCCCAGCTGCCCGGCGAGAAGAAGAATGGCCTGTTCGGCAACCT
GATTGCCCTGAGCCTGGGCCTGACCCCCAACTTCAAGAGCAACTTCGACCTGGCCGAGGATGCCAAACTG
CAGCTGAGCAAGGACACCTACGACGACGACCTGGACAACCTGCTGGCCCAGATCGGCGACCAGTACGCCG
ACCTGTTTCTGGCCGCCAAGAACCTGTCCGACGCCATCCTGCTGAGCGACATCCTGAGAGTGAACACCGA
GATCACCAAGGCCCCCCTGAGCGCCTCTATGATCAAGAGATACGACGAGCACCACCAGGACCTGACCCTG
CTGAAAGCTCTCGTGCGGCAGCAGCTGCCTGAGAAGTACAAAGAGATTTTCTTCGACCAGAGCAAGAACG
GCTACGCCGGCTACATTGACGGCGGAGCCAGCCAGGAAGAGTTCTACAAGTTCATCAAGCCCATCCTGGA
AAAGATGGACGGCACCGAGGAACTGCTCGTGAAGCTGAACAGAGAGGACCTGCTGCGGAAGCAGCGGACC
TTCGACAACGGCAGCATCCCCCACCAGATCCACCTGGGAGAGCTGCACGCCATTCTGCGGCGGCAGGAAG
ATTTTTACCCATTCCTGAAGGACAACCGGGAAAAGATCGAGAAGATCCTGACCTTCCGCATCCCCTACTA
CGTGGGCCCTCTGGCCAGGGGAAACAGCAGATTCGCCTGGATGACCAGAAAGAGCGAGGAAACCATCACC
CCCTGGAACTTCGAGGAAGTGGTGGACAAGGGCGCTTCCGCCCAGAGCTTCATCGAGCGGATGACCAACT
TCGATAAGAACCTGCCCAACGAGAAGGTGCTGCCCAAGCACAGCCTGCTGTACGAGTACTTCACCGTGTA
TAACGAGCTGACCAAAGTGAAATACGTGACCGAGGGAATGAGAAAGCCCGCCTTCCTGAGCGGCGAGCAG
AAAAAGGCCATCGTGGACCTGCTGTTCAAGACCAACCGGAAAGTGACCGTGAAGCAGCTGAAAGAGGACT
ACTTCAAGAAAATCGAGTGCTTCGACTCCGTGGAAATCTCCGGCGTGGAAGATCGGTTCAACGCCTCCCT
GGGCACATACCACGATCTGCTGAAAATTATCAAGGACAAGGACTTCCTGGACAATGAGGAAAACGAGGAC
ATTCTGGAAGATATCGTGCTGACCCTGACACTGTTTGAGGACAGAGAGATGATCGAGGAACGGCTGAAAA
CCTATGCCCACCTGTTCGACGACAAAGTGATGAAGCAGCTGAAGCGGCGGAGATACACCGGCTGGGGCAG
GCTGAGCCGGAAGCTGATCAACGGCATCCGGGACAAGCAGTCCGGCAAGACAATCCTGGATTTCCTGAAG
TCCGACGGCTTCGCCAACAGAAACTTCATGCAGCTGATCCACGACGACAGCCTGACCTTTAAAGAGGACA
TCCAGAAAGCCCAGGTGTCCGGCCAGGGCGATAGCCTGCACGAGCACATTGCCAATCTGGCCGGCAGCCC
CGCCATTAAGAAGGGCATCCTGCAGACAGTGAAGGTGGTGGACGAGCTCGTGAAAGTGATGGGCCGGCAC
AAGCCCGAGAACATCGTGATCGAAATGGCCAGAGAGAACCAGACCACCCAGAAGGGACAGAAGAACAGCC
GCGAGAGAATGAAGCGGATCGAAGAGGGCATCAAAGAGCTGGGCAGCCAGATCCTGAAAGAACACCCCGT
GGAAAACACCCAGCTGCAGAACGAGAAGCTGTACCTGTACTACCTGCAGAATGGGCGGGATATGTACGTG
GACCAGGAACTGGACATCAACCGGCTGTCCGACTACGATGTGGACGCCATCGTGCCTCAGAGCTTTCTGA
AGGACGACTCCATCGACAACAAGGTGCTGACCAGAAGCGACAAGAACCGGGGCAAGAGCGACAACGTGCC
CTCCGAAGAGGTCGTGAAGAAGATGAAGAACTACTGGCGGCAGCTGCTGAACGCCAAGCTGATTACCCAG
AGAAAGTTCGACAATCTGACCAAGGCCGAGAGAGGCGGCCTGAGCGAACTGGATAAGGCCGGCTTCATCA
AGAGACAGCTGGTGGAAACCCGGCAGATCACAAAGCACGTGGCACAGATCCTGGACTCCCGGATGAACAC
TAAGTACGACGAGAATGACAAGCTGATCCGGGAAGTGAAAGTGATCACCCTGAAGTCCAAGCTGGTGTCC
GATTTCCGGAAGGATTTCCAGTTTTACAAAGTGCGCGAGATCAACAACTACCACCACGCCCACGACGCCT
ACCTGAACGCCGTCGTGGGAACCGCCCTGATCAAAAAGTACCCTAAGCTGGAAAGCGAGTTCGTGTACGG
CGACTACAAGGTGTACGACGTGCGGAAGATGATCGCCAAGAGCGAGCAGGAAATCGGCAAGGCTACCGCC
AAGTACTTCTTCTACAGCAACATCATGAACTTTTTCAAGACCGAGATTACCCTGGCCAACGGCGAGATCC
GGAAGCGGCCTCTGATCGAGACAAACGGCGAAACCGGGGAGATCGTGTGGGATAAGGGCCGGGATTTTGC
CACCGTGCGGAAAGTGCTGAGCATGCCCCAAGTGAATATCGTGAAAAAGACCGAGGTGCAGACAGGCGGC
TTCAGCAAAGAGTCTATCCTGCCCAAGAGGAACAGCGATAAGCTGATCGCCAGAAAGAAGGACTGGGACC
CTAAGAAGTACGGCGGCTTCGACAGCCCCACCGTGGCCTATTCTGTGCTGGTGGTGGCCAAAGTGGAAAA
GGGCAAGTCCAAGAAACTGAAGAGTGTGAAAGAGCTGCTGGGGATCACCATCATGGAAAGAAGCAGCTTC
GAGAAGAATCCCATCGACTTTCTGGAAGCCAAGGGCTACAAAGAAGTGAAAAAGGACCTGATCATCAAGC
TGCCTAAGTACTCCCTGTTCGAGCTGGAAAACGGCCGGAAGAGAATGCTGGCCTCTGCCGGCGAACTGCA
GAAGGGAAACGAACTGGCCCTGCCCTCCAAATATGTGAACTTCCTGTACCTGGCCAGCCACTATGAGAAG
CTGAAGGGCTCCCCCGAGGATAATGAGCAGAAACAGCTGTTTGTGGAACAGCACAAGCACTACCTGGACG
AGATCATCGAGCAGATCAGCGAGTTCTCCAAGAGAGTGATCCTGGCCGACGCTAATCTGGACAAAGTGCT
GTCCGCCTACAACAAGCACCGGGATAAGCCCATCAGAGAGCAGGCCGAGAATATCATCCACCTGTTTACC
CTGACCAATCTGGGAGCCCCTGCCGCCTTCAAGTACTTTGACACCACCATCGACCGGAAGAGGTACACCA
GCACCAAAGAGGTGCTGGACGCCACCCTGATCCACCAGAGCATCACCGGCCTGTACGAGACACGGATCGA
CCTGTCTCAGCTGGGAGGCGACAGCCCCAAGAAGAAGAGAAAGGTGGAGGCCAGCGGGCCGGCCGGATCC
GGGCGCGCCGACGCGCTGGACGATTTCGATCTCGACATGCTGGGTTCTGATGCCCTCGATGACTTTGACC
TGGATATGTTGGGAAGCGACGCATTGGATGACTTTGATCTGGACATGCTCGGCTCCGATGCTCTGGACGA
TTTCGATCTCGATATGTTAGGGTCAGACGCACTGGATGATTTCGACCTTGATATGTTGGGAAGCGATGCC
CTTGATGATTTCGATTTGGATATGTTGTATATCGATTGATTAATTAAGAATTCGACCCAGCTTTCTTGTA
CAAAGTTGGCATTATAAAAAATAATTGCTCATCAATTTGTTGCAACGAACAGGTCACTATCAGTCAAAAT
AAAATCATTATTTGCCATCCAGCTGATATCCCCTATAGTGAGTCGTATTACATGGTCATAGCTGTTTCCT
GGCAGCTCTGGCCCGTGTCTCAAAATCTCTGATGTTACATTGCACAAGATAAAAATATATCATCATGCCT
CCTCTAGACCAGCCAGGACAGAAATGCCTCGACTTCGCTGCTGCCCAAGGTTGCCGGGTGACGCACACCG
TGGAAACGGATGAAGGCACGAACCCAGTGGACATAAGCCTGTTCGGTTCGTAAGCTGTAATGCAAGTAGC
GTATGCGCTCACGCAACTGGTCCAGAACCTTGACCGAACGCAGCGGTGGTAACGGCGCAGTGGCGGTTTT
CATGGCTTGTTATGACTGTTTTTTTGGGGTACAGTCTATGCCTCGGGCATCCAAGCAGCAAGCGCGTTAC
GCCGTGGGTCGATGTTTGATGTTATGGAGCAGCAACGATGTTACGCAGCAGGGCAGTCGCCCTAAAACAA
AGTTAAACATCATGAGGGAAGCGGTGATCGCCGAAGTATCGACTCAACTATCAGAGGTAGTTGGCGTCAT
CGAGCGCCATCTCGAACCGACGTTGCTGGCCGTACATTTGTACGGCTCCGCAGTGGATGGCGGCCTGAAG
CCACACAGTGATATTGATTTGCTGGTTACGGTGACCGTAAGGCTTGATGAAACAACGCGGCGAGCTTTGA
TCAACGACCTTTTGGAAACTTCGGCTTCCCCTGGAGAGAGCGAGATTCTCCGCGCTGTAGAAGTCACCAT
TGTTGTGCACGACGACATCATTCCGTGGCGTTATCCAGCTAAGCGCGAACTGCAATTTGGAGAATGGCAG
CGCAATGACATTCTTGCAGGTATCTTCGAGCCAGCCACGATCGACATTGATCTGGCTATCTTGCTGACAA
AAGCAAGAGAACATAGCGTTGCCTTGGTAGGTCCAGCGGCGGAGGAACTCTTTGATCCGGTTCCTGAACA
GGATCTATTTGAGGCGCTAAATGAAACCTTAACGCTATGGAACTCGCCGCCCGACTGGGCTGGCGATGAG
CGAAATGTAGTGCTTACGTTGTCCCGCATTTGGTACAGCGCAGTAACCGGCAAAATCGCGCCGAAGGATG
TCGCTGCCGACTGGGCAATGGAGCGCCTGCCGGCCCAGTATCAGCCCGTCATACTTGAAGCTAGACAGGC
TTATCTTGGACAAGAAGAAGATCGCTTGGCCTCGCGCGCAGATCAGTTGGAAGAATTTGTCCACTACGTG
AAAGGCGAGATCACCAAGGTAGTCGGCAAATAACCCTCGAGCCACCCATGACCAAAATCCCTTAACGTGA
GTTACGCGTCGTTCCACTGAGCGTCAGACCCCGTAGAAAAGATCAAAGGATCTTCTTGAGATCCTTTTTT
TCTGCGCGTAATCTGCTGCTTGCAAACAAAAAAACCACCGCTACCAGCGGTGGTTTGTTTGCCGGATCAA
GAGCTACCAACTCTTTTTCCGAAGGTAACTGGCTTCAGCAGAGCGCAGATACCAAATACTGTCCTTCTAG
TGTAGCCGTAGTTAGGCCACCACTTCAAGAACTCTGTAGCACCGCCTACATACCTCGCTCTGCTAATCCT
GTTACCAGTGGCTGCTGCCAGTGGCGATAAGTCGTGTCTTACCGGGTTGGACTCAAGACGATAGTTACCG
GATAAGGCGCAGCGGTCGGGCTGAACGGGGGGTTCGTGCACACAGCCCAGCTTGGAGCGAACGACCTACA
CCGAACTGAGATACCTACAGCGTGAGCATTGAGAAAGCGCCACGCTTCCCGAAGGGAGAAAGGCGGACAG
GTATCCGGTAAGCGGCAGGGTCGGAACAGGAGAGCGCACGAGGGAGCTTCCAGGGGGAAACGCCTGGTAT
CTTTATAGTCCTGTCGGGTTTCGCCACCTCTGACTTGAGCGTCGATTTTTGTGATGCTCGTCAGGGGGGC
GGAGCCTATGGAAAAACGCCAGCAACGCGGCCTTTTTACGGTTCCTGGCCTTTTGCTGGCCTTTTGCTCA
CATGTT
Features (pLannotate 1.2.2; 14 found; start..end, strand, type, name):
    121..213     +  CDS            lacI (fragment): lac repressor; lacI; The lac repressor binds to the lac operator to inhibit transcription in E. coli. This inhibition can be relieved by adding lactose or isopropyl-β-D-thiogalactopyranoside (IPTG).
    268..295     -  terminator     rrnB T2 terminator: transcription terminator T2 from the E. coli rrnB gene
    427..470     +  terminator     rrnB T1 terminator: Escherichia coli rrnB; transcription terminator T1 from the E. coli rrnB gene
    517..553     -  CDS            lacZα (fragment): LacZα fragment of β-galactosidase; lacZ fragment
    569..668     +  protein_bind   attL1: mutant version of attL; recombination site for the Gateway® LR reaction LR Clonase™
    692..719     +  CDS            3xHA (fragment): three tandem HA epitope tags
    752..4852    +  CDS            Cas9: Cas9 (Csn1) endonuclease from the Streptococcus pyogenes Type II CRISPR/Cas system generates RNA-guided double strand breaks in DNA
   4910..5137    +  CDS            VP96: 6 tandem repeats of the minimal activation domain of herpes simplex virus VP16 (Cheng et al., 2013)
   5165..5264    -  protein_bind   attL2: mutant version of attL; recombination site for the Gateway® LR reaction LR Clonase™
   5282..5300    -  promoter       T7 promoter: promoter for bacteriophage T7 RNA polymerase
   5490..5513    +  promoter       Pc promoter (fragment): intI1 (promoter lies within the coding sequence); class 1 integron promoter
   5689..5745    +  CDS            GmR (fragment): gentamycin acetyltransferase; aacC1; confers resistance to gentamycin
   5752..6543    +  CDS            SmR: aminoglycoside adenylyltransferase (Murphy, 1985); aadA; confers resistance to spectinomycin and streptomycin
   6636..7224    +  rep_origin     ori: high-copy-number ColE1/pMB1/pBR322/pUC origin of replication
