[The description below was written by a language model from this plasmid's Addgene catalogue record and pLannotate feature annotations shown in this document.]
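Description:
pAC148-pCR8-dCas9VP96 is a Gateway entry ("donor") clone built on the Invitrogen pCR8/GW/TOPO backbone, with a total size of 7,286 bp. It is maintained in E. coli through a high-copy ColE1/pUC-type origin and selected with spectinomycin via the aadA (SmR) aminoglycoside adenylyltransferase gene. The annotation also picks up short fragments of a class 1 integron Pc promoter and a gentamicin resistance gene just upstream of SmR. rrnB T1 and T2 terminators sit upstream of the cloning region, which helps insulate the insert from read-through transcription. Small lacI and lacZα fragments and a T7 promoter on the reverse strand beyond attL2 are also annotated, apparently as backbone remnants rather than functional parts.

The payload is an approximately 4.5 kb open reading frame placed between attL1 and attL2 and inserted via EcoRI sites that remain intact on both sides. It encodes Streptococcus pyogenes Cas9 carrying the D10A and H840A mutations, which abolish nuclease activity while preserving guide RNA-directed DNA binding. An N-terminal HA epitope tag precedes the coding sequence, and the C terminus is fused to VP96, six tandem repeats of the minimal herpes simplex virus VP16 activation domain. The resulting protein is an RNA-guided transcriptional activator belonging to the "CRISPR-on" system for multiplexed activation of endogenous genes.

No promoter drives the fusion in this plasmid, so it is not an expression construct. The attL sites allow the cassette to be moved by an LR Clonase reaction into a Gateway destination vector that supplies the promoter and host-appropriate elements. The record does not name a particular destination vector.
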