Addgene plasmid #48220: pAC148-pCR8-dCas9VP96
Purpose: dCas9VP96 on Gateway donor vector pCR8/GW/TOPO. Note: This is not for expression. It has to be transferred to a gateway destination vector for expression
Depositing lab: Rudolf Jaenisch. Depositing organization: Whitehead Institute for Biomedical Research. Publication: Multiplexed activation of endogenous genes by CRISPR-on, an RNA-guided transcriptional activator system. Cheng AW, Wang H, Yang H, Shi L, Katz Y, Theunissen TW, Rangarajan S, Shivalila CS, Dadon DB, Jaenisch R. Cell Res. 2013 Aug 27. doi: 10.1038/cr.2013.122. PubMed 23979020.
Backbone
  Vector backbone: pCR8/GW/TOPO
  Backbone manufacturer: Invitrogen
  Backbone size w/o insert (bp): 2799
  Total vector size (bp): 7286
  Vector type: CRISPR ; Gateway Donor
Growth in bacteria
  Bacterial resistance: Spectinomycin, 50 μg/mL
  Growth temperature: 37°C
  Growth strain: DH5alpha
  Copy number: Unknown
Gene/Insert
  Gene/Insert name: dCas9(D10A;H840A) fusion with VP96 activation domain (alt name: dCas9VP96)
  Species: H. sapiens (human), Synthetic
  Insert size (bp): 4487
  Mutation: D10A;H840A
  Tag / fusion protein: HA Tag (N terminal on insert); VP96 (C terminal on insert)
  Cloning method: Restriction Enzyme; 5′ cloning site EcoRI (not destroyed); 3′ cloning site EcoRI (not destroyed)
  Sequencing primers: 5′ M13F; 3′ M13R
Terms and licenses: Academic/Nonprofit Terms; Industry Terms: Not Available to Industry
Depositor comments: For more information including protocols and updates, please go to http://www.crispr-on.org
How to cite: pAC148-pCR8-dCas9VP96 was a gift from Rudolf Jaenisch (Addgene plasmid # 48220 ; http://n2t.net/addgene:48220 ; RRID:Addgene_48220)
