>Addgene plasmid #48220 | pAC148-pCR8-dCas9VP96 | addgene partial sequence | sequence record 71063 | M13 Reverse
CAGCTGGATGGCAAATAATGATTTTATTTTGACTGATAGTGACCTGTTCGTTGCAACAAATTGATGAGCA
ATTATTTTTTATAATGCCAACTTTGTACAAGAAAGCTGGGTCGAATTCTTAATTAATCAATCGATATACA
ACATATCCAAATCGAAATCATCAAGGGCATCGCTTCCCAACATATCAAGGTCGAAATCATCCAGTGCGTC
TGACCCTAACATATCGAGATCGAAATCGTCCAGAGCATCGGAGCCGAGCATGTCCAGATCAAAGTCATCC
AATGCGTCGCTTCCCAACATATCCAGGTCAAAGTCATCGAGGGCATCAGAACCCAGCATGTCGAGATCGA
AATCGTCCAGCGCGTCGGCGCGCCCGGATCCGGCCGGCCCGCTGGCCTCCACCTTTCTCTTCTTCTTGGG
GCTGTCGCCTCCCAGCTGAGACAGGTCGATCCGTGTCTCGTACAGGCCGGTGATGCTCTGGTGGATCAGG
GTGGCGTCCAGCACCTCTTTGGTGCTGGTGTACCTCTTCCGGTCGATGGTGGTGTCAAAGTACTTGAAGG
CGGCAGGGGCTCCCAGATTGGTCAGGGTAAACAGGTGGATGATATTCTCGGCCTGCTCTCTGATGGGCTT
ATCCCGGTGCTTGTTGTAGGCGGACAGCACTTTGTCCAGATTAGCGTCGGCCAGGATCACTCTCTTGGAG
AACTCGCTGATCTGCTCGATGATCTCGTCCAGGTAGTGCTTGTGCTGTTCCACAAACAGCTGTTTCTGCT
CATTATCCTCGGGGGAGCCCTTCAGCTTCTCATAGTGGCTGGCCAGGTACAGGAAGTTCACATATTTGGA
GGGCAGGGCCAGTTCGTTTCCCTTCTGCAGTTCGCCGGCAGAGGCCAGCATTCTCTTCCGGCCGTTTTCC
AGCTCGAACAGGG
