>Addgene plasmid #48220 | pAC148-pCR8-dCas9VP96 | addgene partial sequence | sequence record 71064 | dCas9-R2 5'-GGGTTTCCACCAGCTGTCTC
TCGCTCAGGCCGCCTCTCTCGGCCTTGGTCAGATTGTCGAACTTTCTCTGGGTAATCAGCTTGGCGTTCA
GCAGCTGCCGCCAGTAGTTCTTCATCTTCTTCACGACCTCTTCGGAGGGCACGTTGTCGCTCTTGCCCCG
GTTCTTGTCGCTTCTGGTCAGCACCTTGTTGTCGATGGAGTCGTCCTTCAGAAAGCTCTGAGGCACGATG
GCGTCCACATCGTAGTCGGACAGCCGGTTGATGTCCAGTTCCTGGTCCACGTACATATCCCGCCCATTCT
GCAGGTAGTACAGGTACAGCTTCTCGTTCTGCAGCTGGGTGTTTTCCACGGGGTGTTCTTTCAGGATCTG
GCTGCCCAGCTCTTTGATGCCCTCTTCGATCCGCTTCATTCTCTCGCGGCTGTTCTTCTGTCCCTTCTGG
GTGGTCTGGTTCTCTCTGGCCATTTCGATCACGATGTTCTCGGGCTTGTGCCGGCCCATCACTTTCACGA
GCTCGTCCACCACCTTCACTGTCTGCAGGATGCCCTTCTTAATGGCGGGGCTGCCGGCCAGATTGGCAAT
GTGCTCGTGCAGGCTATCGCCCTGGCCGGACACCTGGGCTTTCTGGATGTCCTCTTTAAAGGTCAGGCTG
TCGTCGTGGATCAGCTGCATGAAGTTTCTGTTGGCGAAGCCGTCGGACTTCAGGAAATCCAGGATTGTCT
TGCCGGACTGCTTGTCCCGGATGCCGTTGATCAGCTTCCGGCTCAGCCTGCCCCAGCCGGTGTATCTCCG
CCGCTTCAGCTGCTTCATCACTTTGTCGTCGAACAGGTGGGCATAGGTTTTCAGCCGTTCCTCGATCATC
TCTCTGTCCTCAAACAGTGTCAGGGTCAGCACGATATCTTCCAGAATGTCCTCGTTTTCCTCATTGTCCA
GGAAGTCCTTGTCCTTGATAATTTTCAGCAGATCGTGGTATGTGCCCAGGGAGGCGTTGAACCGATCTTC
CACGC
