>Addgene plasmid #48220 | pAC148-pCR8-dCas9VP96 | addgene partial sequence | sequence record 71065 | M13pUC-Fwd 5'-CCCAGTCACGACGTTGTAAAACG-3'
ATGATTTTATTTTGACTGATAGTGACCTGTTCGTTGCAACAAATTGATGAGCAATGCTTTTTTATAATGC
CAACTTTGTACAAAAAAGCAGGCTCCGAATTCACCGGTGCCACCATGTACCCATACGATGTTCCAGATTA
CGCTTCGCCGAAGAAAAAGCGCAAGGTCGAAGCGTCCGACAAGAAGTACAGCATCGGCCTGGCCATCGGC
ACCAACTCTGTGGGCTGGGCCGTGATCACCGACGAGTACAAGGTGCCCAGCAAGAAATTCAAGGTGCTGG
GCAACACCGACCGGCACAGCATCAAGAAGAACCTGATCGGAGCCCTGCTGTTCGACAGCGGCGAAACAGC
CGAGGCCACCCGGCTGAAGAGAACCGCCAGAAGAAGATACACCAGACGGAAGAACCGGATCTGCTATCTG
CAAGAGATCTTCAGCAACGAGATGGCCAAGGTGGACGACAGCTTCTTCCACAGACTGGAAGAGTCCTTCC
TGGTGGAAGAGGATAAGAAGCACGAGCGGCACCCCATCTTCGGCAACATCGTGGACGAGGTGGCCTACCA
CGAGAAGTACCCCACCATCTACCACCTGAGAAAGAAACTGGTGGACAGCACCGACAAGGCCGACCTGCGG
CTGATCTATCTGGCCCTGGCCCACATGATCAAGTTCCGGGGCCACTTCCTGATCGAGGGCGACCTGAACC
CCGACAACAGCGACGTGGACAAGCTGTTCATCCAGCTGGTGCAGACCTACAACCAGCTGTTCGAGGAAAA
CCCCATCAACGCCAGCGGCGTGGACGCCAAGGCCATCCTGTCTGCCAGACTGAGCAAGAGCAGACGGCTG
GAAAATCTGATCGCCCAGCTGCCCGGCGAGAAGAAGAATGGCCTGTTCGGCAACCTGATTGCCCTGAGCC
TGGGCCTGACCCCCAACTTCAAGAGCAACTTCG
